Addgene plasmid #60135: pNB691
Purpose: Red beetle luciferase with nuclear localization signal (NLS) and ClpXP degron tag (ssrA), driven by MET17 promoter.
Depositing lab: Nicolas Buchler. Depositing organization: Duke University. Publication: Measuring fast gene dynamics in single cells with time-lapse luminescence microscopy. Mazo-Vargas A, Park H, Aydin M, Buchler NE. Mol Biol Cell. 2014 Sep 17. pii: mbc.E14-07-1187. 10.1091/mbc.E14-07-1187 PubMed 25232010.
Backbone
  Vector backbone: p406
  Backbone size w/o insert (bp): 5261
  Total vector size (bp): 7031
  Vector type: Yeast Expression
  Selectable markers: URA3
Growth in bacteria
  Bacterial resistance: Ampicillin, 100 μg/mL
  Growth temperature: 37°C
  Growth strain: DH5alpha
  Copy number: High Copy
Gene/Insert
  Gene/Insert name: RdLuc (alt names: Red beetle luciferase; p406-MET17pr-NLS-RdLuc-ssrA)
  Species: Synthetic
  Insert size (bp): 1740
  Promoter: MET17pr
  Tag / fusion protein: Nuclear localization signal (NLS) (N terminal on insert); ClpXP degron (C terminal on insert)
  Cloning method: Restriction Enzyme; 5′ cloning site PacI (not destroyed); 3′ cloning site AscI (not destroyed)
  Sequencing primers: 5′ cactttatgcttccggctcctatgtt; 3′ CTGCCGGTAGAGGTGTGGTCAATAAG
Terms and licenses: Academic/Nonprofit Terms; Industry Terms: Not Available to Industry
How to cite: pNB691 was a gift from Nicolas Buchler (Addgene plasmid # 60135 ; http://n2t.net/addgene:60135 ; RRID:Addgene_60135)
