[The description below was written by a language model from this plasmid's Addgene catalogue record and pLannotate feature annotations shown in this document.]
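Description:
pNB691 is a yeast expression plasmid built on the p406 backbone, about 7.0 kb in total. It carries a synthetic red beetle luciferase (RdLuc) reporter under the control of the Saccharomyces cerevisiae MET17 promoter. In E. coli it is propagated as a high-copy plasmid through a ColE1/pUC-type origin with ampicillin selection (β-lactamase), and an f1 origin is also present. In yeast, selection relies on the URA3 auxotrophic marker with its own promoter, which can be counterselected with 5-FOA. The feature table shows no yeast replication origin (neither 2μ nor CEN/ARS). This is consistent with an integrating vector, although the record does not say so explicitly.

The roughly 1.7 kb insert was cloned between retained PacI and AscI sites. It encodes luciferase fused to an N-terminal nuclear localization signal and a C-terminal ssrA tag, the degron recognised by the bacterial ClpXP protease. The automated annotation labels the coding region by similarity to Photinus pyralis firefly luciferase, which emits green light. That label is a homology match to a related beetle luciferase, and the catalogue entry identifies the gene as a synthetic red-emitting enzyme. An ADH1 terminator lies downstream of the open reading frame, followed by fragments of a TEF promoter and a CYC1 terminator that appear to be backbone remnants, along with pBluescript-derived lac, T3 and T7 elements.

MET17 transcription is repressed by methionine, so reporter expression can be switched by changing the medium. The NLS concentrates the signal in the nucleus, and the degron allows rapid reporter turnover where ClpXP is available. The associated work used such reporters to follow fast gene expression dynamics in single cells by time-lapse luminescence microscopy.
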