Features (pLannotate 1.2.2; 22 found; start..end, strand, type, name):
     96..200     +  promoter       AmpR promoter: bla
    201..1061    +  CDS            AmpR: β-lactamase; bla; confers resistance to ampicillin, carbenicillin, and related antibiotics
   1232..1820    +  rep_origin     ori: high-copy-number ColE1/pMB1/pBR322/pUC origin of replication
   2003..2095    +  CDS            lacI (fragment): lac repressor; lacI; The lac repressor binds to the lac operator to inhibit transcription in E. coli. This inhibition can be relieved by adding lactose or isopropyl-β-D-thiogalactopyranoside (IPTG).
   2108..2129    +  protein_bind   CAP binding site: CAP binding activates transcription in the presence of cAMP. E. coli catabolite activator protein
   2144..2174    +  promoter       lac promoter: promoter for the E. coli lac operon
   2182..2198    +  protein_bind   lac operator: The lac repressor binds to the lac operator to inhibit transcription in E. coli. This inhibition can be relieved by adding lactose or isopropyl-β-D-thiogalactopyranoside (IPTG). lac repressor encoded by lacI
   2243..2261    +  promoter       T3 promoter: promoter for bacteriophage T3 RNA polymerase
   2312..2661    +  promoter       MET17 promoter: S. cerevisiae MET17; expression is repressed by methionine; MET15; MET25
   2661..2685    +  misc_feature   MCS (fragment): pBluescript multiple cloning site
   2744..4384    +  CDS            LUCI_PHOPY: Experimental evidence at protein level: Swiss-Prot protein existence level 1. Produces green light with a wavelength of 562 nm. From Photinus pyralis (Common eastern firefly) (Lampyris pyralis).
   4476..4663    +  terminator     ADH1 terminator: S. cerevisiae ADH1; transcription terminator for the S. cerevisiae alcohol dehydrogenase 1 (ADH1) gene
   4738..4945    +  promoter       TEF promoter (fragment): Ashbya gossypii TEF promoter
   4936..5015    +  terminator     CYC1 terminator (fragment): S. cerevisiae CYC1; transcription terminator for CYC1
   5034..5052    -  promoter       T7 promoter: promoter for bacteriophage T7 RNA polymerase
   5060..5215    +  CDS            lacZα (fragment): LacZα fragment of β-galactosidase; lacZ fragment
   5223..5678    +  rep_origin     f1 ori (sequence partly withheld): f1 bacteriophage origin of replication; arrow indicates direction of (+) strand synthesis
   5679..5730    -  misc_feature   bom (fragment): basis of mobility region from pBR322
   5809..6612    -  CDS            URA3: orotidine-5'-phosphate decarboxylase, required for uracil biosynthesis; S. cerevisiae URA3; yeast auxotrophic marker, counterselectable with 5-fluoroorotic acid (5-FOA)
   6613..6828    -  promoter       URA3 promoter: S. cerevisiae URA3
   6843..6892    -  misc_feature   bom (fragment): basis of mobility region from pBR322
   6994..1       -  CDS            rop (fragment) (across the origin): Rop protein, which maintains plasmids at low copy number; rop
>Addgene plasmid #60135 | pNB691 | depositor full sequence | sequence record 96202 | pNB691 sequence 7028 bps
GACGAAAGGGCCTCGTGATACGCCTATTTTTATAGGTTAATGTCATGATAATAATGGTTTCTTAGACGTC
AGGTGGCACTTTTCGGGGAAATGTGCGCGGAACCCCTATTTGTTTATTTTTCTAAATACATTCAAATATG
TATCCGCTCATGAGACAATAACCCTGATAAATGCTTCAATAATATTGAAAAAGGAAGAGTATGAGTATTC
AACATTTCCGTGTCGCCCTTATTCCCTTTTTTGCGGCATTTTGCCTTCCTGTTTTTGCTCACCCAGAAAC
GCTGGTGAAAGTAAAAGATGCTGAAGATCAGTTGGGTGCACGAGTGGGTTACATCGAACTGGATCTCAAC
AGCGGTAAGATCCTTGAGAGTTTTCGCCCCGAAGAACGTTTTCCAATGATGAGCACTTTTAAAGTTCTGC
TATGTGGCGCGGTATTATCCCGTATTGACGCCGGGCAAGAGCAACTCGGTCGCCGCATACACTATTCTCA
GAATGACTTGGTTGAGTACTCACCAGTCACAGAAAAGCATCTTACGGATGGCATGACAGTAAGAGAATTA
TGCAGTGCTGCCATAACCATGAGTGATAACACTGCGGCCAACTTACTTCTGACAACGATCGGAGGACCGA
AGGAGCTAACCGCTTTTTTGCACAACATGGGGGATCATGTAACTCGCCTTGATCGTTGGGAACCGGAGCT
GAATGAAGCCATACCAAACGACGAGCGTGACACCACGATGCCTGTAGCAATGGCAACAACGTTGCGCAAA
CTATTAACTGGCGAACTACTTACTCTAGCTTCCCGGCAACAATTAATAGACTGGATGGAGGCGGATAAAG
TTGCAGGACCACTTCTGCGCTCGGCCCTTCCGGCTGGCTGGTTTATTGCTGATAAATCTGGAGCCGGTGA
GCGTGGGTCTCGCGGTATCATTGCAGCACTGGGGCCAGATGGTAAGCCCTCCCGTATCGTAGTTATCTAC
ACGACGGGGAGTCAGGCAACTATGGATGAACGAAATAGACAGATCGCTGAGATAGGTGCCTCACTGATTA
AGCATTGGTAACTGTCAGACCAAGTTTACTCATATATACTTTAGATTGATTTAAAACTTCATTTTTAATT
TAAAAGGATCTAGGTGAAGATCCTTTTTGATAATCTCATGACCAAAATCCCTTAACGTGAGTTTTCGTTC
CACTGAGCGTCAGACCCCGTAGAAAAGATCAAAGGATCTTCTTGAGATCCTTTTTTTCTGCGCGTAATCT
GCTGCTTGCAAACAAAAAAACCACCGCTACCAGCGGTGGTTTGTTTGCCGGATCAAGAGCTACCAACTCT
TTTTCCGAAGGTAACTGGCTTCAGCAGAGCGCAGATACCAAATACTGTCCTTCTAGTGTAGCCGTAGTTA
GGCCACCACTTCAAGAACTCTGTAGCACCGCCTACATACCTCGCTCTGCTAATCCTGTTACCAGTGGCTG
CTGCCAGTGGCGATAAGTCGTGTCTTACCGGGTTGGACTCAAGACGATAGTTACCGGATAAGGCGCAGCG
GTCGGGCTGAACGGGGGGTTCGTGCACACAGCCCAGCTTGGAGCGAACGACCTACACCGAACTGAGATAC
CTACAGCGTGAGCTATGAGAAAGCGCCACGCTTCCCGAAGGGAGAAAGGCGGACAGGTATCCGGTAAGCG
GCAGGGTCGGAACAGGAGAGCGCACGAGGGAGCTTCCAGGGGGAAACGCCTGGTATCTTTATAGTCCTGT
CGGGTTTCGCCACCTCTGACTTGAGCGTCGATTTTTGTGATGCTCGTCAGGGGGGCGGAGCCTATGGAAA
AACGCCAGCAACGCGGCCTTTTTACGGTTCCTGGCCTTTTGCTGGCCTTTTGCTCACATGTTCTTTCCTG
CGTTATCCCCTGATTCTGTGGATAACCGTATTACCGCCTTTGAGTGAGCTGATACCGCTCGCCGCAGCCG
AACGACCGAGCGCAGCGAGTCAGTGAGCGAGGAAGCGGAAGAGCGCCCAATACGCAAACCGCCTCTCCCC
GCGCGTTGGCCGATTCATTAATGCAGCTGGCACGACAGGTTTCCCGACTGGAAAGCGGGCAGTGAGCGCA
ACGCAATTAATGTGAGTTACCTCACTCATTAGGCACCCCAGGCTTTACACTTTATGCTTCCGGCTCCTAT
GTTGTGTGGAATTGTGAGCGGATAACAATTTCACACAGGAAACAGCTATGACCATGATTACGCCAAGCGC
GCAATTAACCCTCACTAAAGGGAACAAAAGCTGGAGCTCCGGATGCAAGGGTTCGAATCCCTTAGCTCTC
ATTATTTTTTGCTTTTTCTCTTGAGGTCACATGATCGCAAAATGGCAAATGGCACGTGAAGCTGTCGATA
TTGGGGAACTGTGGTGGTTGGCAAATGACTAATTAAGTTAGTCAAGGCGCCATCCTCATGAAAACTGTGT
AACATAATAACCGAAGTGTCGAAAAGGTGGCACCTTGTCCAATTGAACACGCTCGATGAAAAAAATAAGA
TATATATAAGGTTAAGTAAAGCGTCTGTTAGAAAGGAAGTTTTTCCTTTTTCTTGCTCTCTTGTCTTTTC
ATCTACTATTTCCTTCGTGTAATACAGGGTCGTCAGATACATAGATACAATTCTATTACCCCCATCCATA
CTCTAGAACTAGTGGATCCCCCGGGTTAATTAACCATGGCTCCACCAAAAAAAAAAAGAAAAGTTGCCAT
GGGTGGGGGCAGCATGGAAGAAGAAAACATTGTGAATGGAGATCGTCCTCGTGATCTAGTTTTTCCTGGC
ACAGCAGGACTACAATTATATCAATCATTATATAAATATTCATATATTACTGACGGAATAATCGATGCCC
ATACCAATGAAGTAATATCATATGCTCAAATATTTGAAACCAGCTGCCGCTTGGCAGTTAGTCTAGAAAA
ATATGGCTTGGATCATAACAATGTTGTGGCAATATGCAGTGAAAACAACATACACTTTTTTGGCCCTTTA
ATTGCTGCTTTATACCAAGGAATACCAATGGCAACATCAAATGATATGTATACAGAAAGGGAGATGATTG
GCCATTTGAATATATCGAAACCATGCCTTATGTTTTGTTCAAAGAAATCACTCCCATTTATTCTGAAAGT
ACAAAAACATCTAGATTTCCTTAAAAAAGTCATAGTCATTGATAGTATGTACGACATCAATGGCGTTGAA
TGCGTATTTAGCTTTGTTTCACGTTATACTGATCACGCCTTTGATCCAGTGAAATTTAACCCAAAAGAGT
TTGATCCCTTGGAAAGAACCGCATTAATTATGACATCATCTGGAACAACTGGATTGCCTAAAGGGGTAGT
AATAAGCCATAGAAGTATAACTATAAGATTCGTCCATAGCAGTGATCCCATCTATGGTACTCGTATTGCT
CCAGATACATCAATTCTTGCTATAGCACCGTTCCATCATGCCTTTGGACTGTTTACTGCACTAGCTTACT
TTCCAGTAGGACTTAAGATTGTAATGGTGAAGAAATTTGAGGGCGAATTCTTCTTAAAAACCATACAAAA
TTACAAAATCGCTTCTATTGTAGTTCCTCCTCCAATTATGGTATATTTGGCTAAAAGTCCATTAGTCGAT
GAATACAATTTATCGAGCTTAACGGAAATTGCTTGTGGAGGGTCTCCTTTAGGAAGAGACATCGCAGATA
AAGTAGCAAAGAGATTGAAAGTACATGGAATCCTACAAGGATATGGATTAACCGAAACCTGCAGCGCTCT
AATACTTAGCCCCAATGATCGAGAACTTAAAAAAGGTGCAATTGGAACGCCTATGCCATATGTTCAAGTT
AAAGTTATAGACATCAATACTGGGAAGGCGCTAGGACCAAGAGAAAAAGGCGAAATATGCTTCAAAAGTC
AAATGCTTATGAAAGGTTATCACAACAATCCGCAAGCAACTCGTGATGCTCTTGACAAAGATGGTTGGCT
TCATACTGGGGATCTTGGATATTACGACGAAGACAGATTTATCTATGTAGTTGATCGATTGAAAGAACTT
ATTAAATATAAAGGTTATCAGGTTGCGCCTGCTGAACTGGAAAATCTGCTTTTACAACATCCAAATATTT
CTGATGCGGGTGTTATTGGAATTCCGGACGAATTTGCTGGTCAATTACCTTCCGCGTGTGTTGTGTTAGA
GCCTGGTAAGACAATGACCGAAAAGGAAGTTCAGGATTATATTGCAGAGCTAGTCACTACAACTAAACAT
CTTCGAGGCGGTGTCGTATTTATAGATAGTATTCCAAAAGGCCCAACAGGAAAACTCATGAGAAACGAAC
TCCGTGCAATATTTGCCCGGGAACAGGCAAAAGGAGGTGGCAGTATGTACAAAACTAGTGCAGCGAACGA
CGAAAATTACGCCCTTGCAGCGTAATAACTAGTTAATACAAATAAGGCGCGCCACTTCTAAATAAGCGAA
TTTCTTATGATTTATGATTTTTATTATTAAATAAGTTATAAAAAAAATAAGTGTATACAAATTTTAAAGT
GACTCTTAGGTTTTAAAACGAAAATTCTTATTCTTGAGTAACTCTTTCCTGTAGGTCAGGTTGCTTTCTC
AGGTATAGTATGAGGTCGCTCTTATTGACCACACCTCTACCGGCAGATCCGCTAGGGATAACAGGGTAAT
ATAGATCTGTTTAGCTTGCCTCGTCCCCGCCGGGTCACCCGGCCAGCGACATGGAGGCCCAGAATACCCT
CCTTGACAGTCTTGACGTGCGCAGCTCAGGGGCATGATGTGACTGTCGCCCGTACATTTAGCCCATACAT
CCCCATGTATAATCATTTGCATCCATACATTTTGATGGCCGCACGGCGCGAAGCAAAAATTACGGCTCCT
CGCTGCAGACCTGCGAGCAGGGAAACGCTCCCCTCACAGACGCGTGTACGCATGTAACATTATACTGAAA
ACCTTGCTTGAGAAGGTTTTGGGACGCTCGAAGGCTTTAATTTGCGGCCGGTACCCAATTCGCCCTATAG
TGAGTCGTATTACGCGCGCTCACTGGCCGTCGTTTTACAACGTCGTGACTGGGAAAACCCTGGCGTTACC
CAACTTAATCGCCTTGCAGCACATCCCCCTTTCGCCAGCTGGCGTAATAGCGAAGAGGCCCGCACCGATC
GCCCTTCCCAACAGTTGCGCAGCCTGAATGGCGAATGGCGCG
[124 nt withheld, positions 5223-5346]
C
[91 nt withheld, positions 5348-5438]
A
[49 nt withheld, positions 5440-5488]
CCTTTGACGTTGGAGTCCACGTTCTTT
[37 nt withheld, positions 5516-5552]
ACCCTATCTCGGTCTATTCTTTTGATTTATAAGGGATTTTGCCGATTTCGGCCTATTGGTTAAAAAATGA
GCTGATTTAACAAAAATTTAACGCGAATTTTAACAAAATATTAACGTTTACAATTTCCTGATGCGGTATT
TTCTCCTTACGCATCTGTGCGGTATTTCACACCGCATAGGGTAATAACTGATATAATTAAATTGAAGCTC
TAATTTGTGAGTTTAGTATACATGCATTTACTTATAATACAGTTTTTTAGTTTTGCTGGCCGCATCTTCT
CAAATATGCTTCCCAGCCTGCTTTTCTGTAACGTTCACCCTCTACCTTAGCATCCCTTCCCTTTGCAAAT
AGTCCTCTTCCAACAATAATAATGTCAGATCCTGTAGAGACCACATCATCCACGGTTCTATACTGTTGAC
CCAATGCGTCTCCCTTGTCATCTAAACCCACACCGGGTGTCATAATCAACCAATCGTAACCTTCATCTCT
TCCACCCATGTCTCTTTGAGCAATAAAGCCGATAACAAAATCTTTGTCGCTCTTCGCAATGTCAACAGTA
CCCTTAGTATATTCTCCAGTAGATAGGGAGCCCTTGCATGACAATTCTGCTAACATCAAAAGGCCTCTAG
GTTCCTTTGTTACTTCTTCTGCCGCCTGCTTCAAACCGCTAACAATACCTGGGCCCACCACACCGTGTGC
ATTCGTAATGTCTGCCCATTCTGCTATTCTGTATACACCCGCAGAGTACTGCAATTTGACTGTATTACCA
ATGTCAGCAAATTTTCTGTCTTCGAAGAGTAAAAAATTGTACTTGGCGGATAATGCCTTTAGCGGCTTAA
CTGTGCCCTCCATGGAAAAATCAGTCAAGATATCCACATGTGTTTTTAGTAAACAAATTTTGGGACCTAA
TGCTTCAACTAACTCCAGTAATTCCTTGGTGGTACGAACATCCAATGAAGCACACAAGTTTGTTTGCTTT
TCGTGCATGATATTAAATAGCTTGGCAGCAACAGGACTAGGATGAGTAGCAGCACGTTCCTTATATGTAG
CTTTCGACATGATTTATCTTCGTTTCCTGCAGGTTTTTGTTCTGTGCAGTTGGGTTAAGAATACTGGGCA
ATTTCATGTTTCTTCAACACTACATATGCGTATATATACCAATCTAAGTCTGTGCTCCTTCCTTCGTTCT
TCCTTCTGTTCGGAGATTACCGAATCAAAAAAATTTCAAAGAAACCGAAATCAAAAAAAAGAATAAAAAA
AAAATGATGAATTGAATTGAAAAGCTGTGGTATGGTGCACTCTCAGTACAATCTGCTCTGATGCCGCATA
GTTAAGCCAGCCCCGACACCCGCCAACACCCGCTGACGCGCCCTGACGGGCTTGTCTGCTCCCGGCATCC
GCTTACAGACAAGCTGTGACCGTCTCCGGGAGCTGCATGTGTCAGAGGTTTTCACCGTCATCACCGAAAC
GCGCGA
