>Addgene plasmid #60135 | pNB691 | addgene partial sequence | sequence record 98164 | M13pUC-Rev 5'-AGCGGATAACAATTTCACACAGG-3'
TGACCATGATTACGCCAAGCGCGCAATTAACCCTCACTAAAGGGAACAAAAGCTGGAGCTCCGGATGCAA
GGGTTCGAATCCCTTAGCTCTCATTATTTTTTGCTTTTTCTCTTGAGGTCACATGATCGCAAAATGGCAA
ATGGCACGTGAAGCTGTCGATATTGGGGAACTGTGGTGGTTGGCAAATGACTAATTAAGTTAGTCAAGGC
GCCATCCTCATGAAAACTGTGTAACATAATAACCGAAGTGTCGAAAAGGTGGCACCTTGTCCAATTGAAC
ACGCTCGATGAAAAAAATAAGATATATATAAGGTTAAGTAAAGCGTCTGTTAGAAAGGAAGTTTTTCCTT
TTTCTTGCTCTCTTGTCTTTTCATCTACTATTTCCTTCGTGTAATACAGGGTCGTCAGATACATAGATAC
AATTCTATTACCCCCATCCATACTCTAGAACTAGTGGATCCCCCGGGTTAATTAACCATGGCTCCACCAA
AAAAAAAAAGAAAAGTTGCCATGGGTGGGGGCAGCATGGAAGAAGAAAACATTGTGAATGGAGATCGTCC
TCGTGATCTAGTTTTTCCTGGCACAGCAGGACTACAATTATATCAATCATTATATAAATATTCATATATT
ACTGACGGAATAATCGATGCCCATACCAATGAAGTAATATCATATGCTCAAATATTTGAAACCAGCTGCC
GCTTGGCAGTTAGTCTAGAAAAATATGGCTTGGATCATAACAATGTTGTGGCAATATGCAGTGAAA
