>Addgene plasmid #60135 | pNB691 | addgene partial sequence | sequence record 98165 | pHybLex_rev 5'-GAGTCACTTTAAAATTTGTATACAC-3'
AACTTATTTAATAATAAAAATCATAAATCATAAGAAATTCGCTTATTTAGAAGTGGCGCGCCTTATTTGT
ATTAACTAGTTATTACGCTGCAAGGGCGTAATTTTCGTCGTTCGCTGCACTAGTTTTGTACATACTGCCA
CCTCCTTTTGCCTGTTCCCGGGCAAATATTGCACGGAGTTCGTTTCTCATGAGTTTTCCTGTTGGGCCTT
TTGGAATACTATCTATAAATACGACACCGCCTCGAAGATGTTTAGTTGTAGTGACTAGCTCTGCAATATA
ATCCTGAACTTCCTTTTCGGTCATTGTCTTACCAGGCTCTAACACAACACACGCGGAAGGTAATTGACCA
GCAAATTCGTCCGGAATTCCAATAACACCCGCATCAGAAATATTTGGATGTTGTAAAAGCAGATTTTCCA
GTTCAGCAGGCGCAACCTGATAACCTTTATATTTAATAAGTTCTTTCAATCGATCAACTACATAGATAAA
TCTGTCTTCGTCGTAATATCCAAGATCCCCAGTATGAAGCCAACCATCTTTGTCAAGAGCATCACGAGTT
GCTTGCGGATTGTTGTGATAACCTTTCATAAGCATTTGACTTTTGAAGCATATTTCGCCTTTTTCTCTTG
GTCCTAGCGCCTTCCCAGTATTGATGTCTATAACTTTAACTTGAACATATGGCATAGGCGTTCCAATTGC
ACCTTTTTTAAGTTCTCGATCATTGGGGCTAAGTATTAGAGCGCTGCAGGTTTCGGTTAATCCATATCCT
TGTAGGATTCCATGTACTTTCAATCTCTTTGCTACTTTATCTGCGATGTCTCTTCCTAAAGGAGACCCTC
CACAAGCAATTTCCGTTAAGCTCGATAAATTGTATTCATCGACTAATGGACTTTTA
